>Addgene plasmid #63110 | Frt-V5-hspB9 | depositor full sequence | sequence record 104516 | Full Sequence
GACGGATCGGGAGATCTCCCGATCCCCTATGGTGCACTCTCAGTACAATCTGCTCTGATGCCGCATAGTT
AAGCCAGTATCTGCTCCCTGCTTGTGTGTTGGAGGTCGCTGAGTAGTGCGCGAGCAAAATTTAAGCTACA
ACAAGGCAAGGCTTGACCGACAATTGCATGAAGAATCTGCTTAGGGTTAGGCGTTTTGCGCTGCTTCGCG
ATGTACGGGCCAGATATACGCGTTGACATTGATTATTGACTAGTTATTAATAGTAATCAATTACGGGGTC
ATTAGTTCATAGCCCATATATGGAGTTCCGCGTTACATAACTTACGGTAAATGGCCCGCCTGGCTGACCG
CCCAACGACCCCCGCCCATTGACGTCAATAATGACGTATGTTCCCATAGTAACGCCAATAGGGACTTTCC
ATTGACGTCAATGGGTGGAGTATTTACGGTAAACTGCCCACTTGGCAGTACATCAAGTGTATCATATGCC
AAGTACGCCCCCTATTGACGTCAATGACGGTAAATGGCCCGCCTGGCATTATGCCCAGTACATGACCTTA
TGGGACTTTCCTACTTGGCAGTACATCTACGTATTAGTCATCGCTATTACCATGGTGATGCGGTTTTGGC
AGTACATCAATGGGCGTGGATAGCGGTTTGACTCACGGGGATTTCCAAGTCTCCACCCCATTGACGTCAA
TGGGAGTTTGTTTTGGCACCAAAATCAACGGGACTTTCCAAAATGTCGTAACAACTCCGCCCCATTGACG
CAAATGGGCGGTAGGCGTGTACGGTGGGAGGTCTATATAAGCAGAGCTCTCCCTATCAGTGATAGAGATC
TCCCTATCAGTGATAGAGATCGTCGACGAGCTCGTTTAGTGAACCGTCAGATCGCCTGGAGACGCCATCC
ACGCTGTTTTGACCTCCATAGAAGACACCGGGACCGATCCAGCCTCCGGACTCTAGCGTTTAAACTTAAG
CTTGAATTCACCATGGGTAAGCCTATCCCTAACCCTCTCCTCGGTCTCGATTCTACGGGATCCAAAACCT
CGAGAACCATGCAGAGAGTCGGTAACACCTTCTCCAACGAGAGCCGGGTGGCATCCCGGTGTCCCAGCGT
GGGCCTTGCTGAACGGAACCGGGTGGCCACAATGCCGGTGCGGCTGCTCAGGGACAGTCCAGCGGCTCAG
GAGGACAATGACCATGCCAGAGACGGTTTCCAAATGAAGCTGGATGCCCACGGCTTCGCCCCGGAGGAAC
TGGTGGTGCAGGTGGATGGCCAATGGCTGATGGTGACCGGACAGCAGCAACTGGACGTCAGGGACCCGGA
AAGGGTCAGTTACCGCATGTCACAGAAGGTGCACCGGAAAATGCTCCCGTCCAACCTGAGTCCTACCGCC
ATGACCTGCTGCCTGACCCCCTCCGGGCAGCTGTGGGTCAGAGGCCAGTGTGTGGCGCTGGCCCTCCCTG
AAGCCCAAACAGGACCGTCCCCGAGACTCGGGAGCCTCGGCTCTAAGGCTTCCAACCTGACCCGGTAAAC
GCGCCAAAATCGAGTCTAGAGGGCCCGTTTAAACCCGCTGATCAGCCTCGACTGTGCCTTCTAGTTGCCA
GCCATCTGTTGTTTGCCCCTCCCCCGTGCCTTCCTTGACCCTGGAAGGTGCCACTCCCACTGTCCTTTCC
TAATAAAATGAGGAAATTGCATCGCATTGTCTGAGTAGGTGTCATTCTATTCTGGGGGGTGGGGTGGGGC
AGGACAGCAAGGGGGAGGATTGGGAAGACAATAGCAGGCATGCTGGGGATGCGGTGGGCTCTATGGCTTC
TGAGGCGGAAAGAACCAGCTGGGGCTCTAGGGGGTATCCCC
[124 nt withheld, positions 1862-1985]
C
[91 nt withheld, positions 1987-2077]
AGGGTGATGGTTCACGTACCTAGAAGTTCCTATTCCGAAGTTCCTATTCTCTAGAAAGTATAGGAACTTC
CTTGGCCAAAAAGCCTGAACTCACCGCGACGTCTGTCGAGAAGTTTCTGATCGAAAAGTTCGACAGCGTC
TCCGACCTGATGCAGCTCTCGGAGGGCGAAGAATCTCGTGCTTTCAGCTTCGATGTAGGAGGGCGTGGAT
ATGTCCTGCGGGTAAATAGCTGCGCCGATGGTTTCTACAAAGATCGTTATGTTTATCGGCACTTTGCATC
GGCCGCGCTCCCGATTCCGGAAGTGCTTGACATTGGGGAATTCAGCGAGAGCCTGACCTATTGCATCTCC
CGCCGTGCACAGGGTGTCACGTTGCAAGACCTGCCTGAAACCGAACTGCCCGCTGTTCTGCAGCCGGTCG
CGGAGGCCATGGATGCGATCGCTGCGGCCGATCTTAGCCAGACGAGCGGGTTCGGCCCATTCGGACCGCA
AGGAATCGGTCAATACACTACATGGCGTGATTTCATATGCGCGATTGCTGATCCCCATGTGTATCACTGG
CAAACTGTGATGGACGACACCGTCAGTGCGTCCGTCGCGCAGGCTCTCGATGAGCTGATGCTTTGGGCCG
AGGACTGCCCCGAAGTCCGGCACCTCGTGCACGCGGATTTCGGCTCCAACAATGTCCTGACGGACAATGG
CCGCATAACAGCGGTCATTGACTGGAGCGAGGCGATGTTCGGGGATTCCCAATACGAGGTCGCCAACATC
TTCTTCTGGAGGCCGTGGTTGGCTTGTATGGAGCAGCAGACGCGCTACTTCGAGCGGAGGCATCCGGAGC
TTGCAGGATCGCCGCGGCTCCGGGCGTATATGCTCCGCATTGGTCTTGACCAACTCTATCAGAGCTTGGT
TGACGGCAATTTCGATGATGCAGCTTGGGCGCAGGGTCGATGCGACGCAATCGTCCGATCCGGAGCCGGG
ACTGTCGGGCGTACACAAATCGCCCGCAGAAGCGCGGCCGTCTGGACCGATGGCTGTGTAGAAGTACTCG
CCGATAGTGGAAACCGACGCCCCAGCACTCGTCCGAGGGCAAAGGAATAGCACGTACTACGAGATTTCGA
TTCCACCGCCGCCTTCTATGAAAGGTTGGGCTTCGGAATCGTTTTCCGGGACGCCGGCTGGATGATCCTC
CAGCGCGGGGATCTCATGCTGGAGTTCTTCGCCCACCCCAACTTGTTTATTGCAGCTTATAATGGTTACA
AATAAAGCAATAGCATCACAAATTTCACAAATAAAGCATTTTTTTCACTGCATTCTAGTTGTGGTTTGTC
CAAACTCATCAATGTATCTTATCATGTCTGTATACCGTCGACCTCTAGCTAGAGCTTGGCGTAATCATGG
TCATAGCTGTTTCCTGTGTGAAATTGTTATCCGCTCACAATTCCACACAACATACGAGCCGGAAGCATAA
AGTGTAAAGCCTGGGGTGCCTAATGAGTGAGCTAACTCACATTAATTGCGTTGCGCTCACTGCCCGCTTT
CCAGTCGGGAAACCTGTCGTGCCAGCTGCATTAATGAATCGGCCAACGCGCGGGGAGAGGCGGTTTGCGT
ATTGGGCGCTCTTCCGCTTCCTCGCTCACTGACTCGCTGCGCTCGGTCGTTCGGCTGCGGCGAGCGGTAT
CAGCTCACTCAAAGGCGGTAATACGGTTATCCACAGAATCAGGGGATAACGCAGGAAAGAACATGTGAGC
AAAAGGCCAGCAAAAGGCCAGGAACCGTAAAAAGGCCGCGTTGCTGGCGTTTTTCCATAGGCTCCGCCCC
CCTGACGAGCATCACAAAAATCGACGCTCAAGTCAGAGGTGGCGAAACCCGACAGGACTATAAAGATACC
AGGCGTTTCCCCCTGGAAGCTCCCTCGTGCGCTCTCCTGTTCCGACCCTGCCGCTTACCGGATACCTGTC
CGCCTTTCTCCCTTCGGGAAGCGTGGCGCTTTCTCATAGCTCACGCTGTAGGTATCTCAGTTCGGTGTAG
GTCGTTCGCTCCAAGCTGGGCTGTGTGCACGAACCCCCCGTTCAGCCCGACCGCTGCGCCTTATCCGGTA
ACTATCGTCTTGAGTCCAACCCGGTAAGACACGACTTATCGCCACTGGCAGCAGCCACTGGTAACAGGAT
TAGCAGAGCGAGGTATGTAGGCGGTGCTACAGAGTTCTTGAAGTGGTGGCCTAACTACGGCTACACTAGA
AGAACAGTATTTGGTATCTGCGCTCTGCTGAAGCCAGTTACCTTCGGAAAAAGAGTTGGTAGCTCTTGAT
CCGGCAAACAAACCACCGCTGGTAGCGGTGGTTTTTTTGTTTGCAAGCAGCAGATTACGCGCAGAAAAAA
AGGATCTCAAGAAGATCCTTTGATCTTTTCTACGGGGTCTGACGCTCAGTGGAACGAAAACTCACGTTAA
GGGATTTTGGTCATGAGATTATCAAAAAGGATCTTCACCTAGATCCTTTTAAATTAAAAATGAAGTTTTA
AATCAATCTAAAGTATATATGAGTAAACTTGGTCTGACAGTTACCAATGCTTAATCAGTGAGGCACCTAT
CTCAGCGATCTGTCTATTTCGTTCATCCATAGTTGCCTGACTCCCCGTCGTGTAGATAACTACGATACGG
GAGGGCTTACCATCTGGCCCCAGTGCTGCAATGATACCGCGAGACCCACGCTCACCGGCTCCAGATTTAT
CAGCAATAAACCAGCCAGCCGGAAGGGCCGAGCGCAGAAGTGGTCCTGCAACTTTATCCGCCTCCATCCA
GTCTATTAATTGTTGCCGGGAAGCTAGAGTAAGTAGTTCGCCAGTTAATAGTTTGCGCAACGTTGTTGCC
ATTGCTACAGGCATCGTGGTGTCACGCTCGTCGTTTGGTATGGCTTCATTCAGCTCCGGTTCCCAACGAT
CAAGGCGAGTTACATGATCCCCCATGTTGTGCAAAAAAGCGGTTAGCTCCTTCGGTCCTCCGATCGTTGT
CAGAAGTAAGTTGGCCGCAGTGTTATCACTCATGGTTATGGCAGCACTGCATAATTCTCTTACTGTCATG
CCATCCGTAAGATGCTTTTCTGTGACTGGTGAGTACTCAACCAAGTCATTCTGAGAATAGTGTATGCGGC
GACCGAGTTGCTCTTGCCCGGCGTCAATACGGGATAATACCGCGCCACATAGCAGAACTTTAAAAGTGCT
CATCATTGGAAAACGTTCTTCGGGGCGAAAACTCTCAAGGATCTTACCGCTGTTGAGATCCAGTTCGATG
TAACCCACTCGTGCACCCAACTGATCTTCAGCATCTTTTACTTTCACCAGCGTTTCTGGGTGAGCAAAAA
CAGGAAGGCAAAATGCCGCAAAAAAGGGAATAAGGGCGACACGGAAATGTTGAATACTCATACTCTTCCT
TTTTCAATATTATTGAAGCATTTATCAGGGTTATTGTCTCATGAGCGGATACATATTTGAATGTATTTAG
AAAAATAAACAAATAGGGGTTCCGCGCACATTTCCCCGAAAAGTGCCACCTGACGTC
Features (pLannotate 1.2.2; 22 found; start..end, strand, type, name):
     28..80      -  misc_feature   bom (fragment): basis of mobility region from pBR322
    235..614     +  enhancer       CMV enhancer: human cytomegalovirus immediate early enhancer
    615..818     +  promoter       CMV promoter: human cytomegalovirus (CMV) immediate early promoter
    820..839     +  promoter       PLtetO-1 promoter (fragment): modified phage lambda PL promoter with tet operator sites (Lutz and Bujard, 1997)
    841..860     +  promoter       PLtetO-1 promoter (fragment): modified phage lambda PL promoter with tet operator sites (Lutz and Bujard, 1997)
    868..901     +  promoter       TRE3GV promoter (fragment): 3rd-generation Tet-responsive promoter that can be activated by binding of Tet-On® 3G, optimized for retroviral and lentiviral vectors
    996..1037    +  CDS            V5 tag: epitope tag from simian virus 5
   1059..1535    +  CDS            HSPB9: HSPB9_HUMAN - Experimental evidence at protein level: Swiss-Prot protein existence level 1. From Homo sapiens (Human).
   1592..1816    +  polyA_signal   bGH poly(A) signal: bovine growth hormone polyadenylation signal
   1820..1841    +  promoter       SV40 promoter (fragment): SV40 enhancer and early promoter
   1862..2095    +  rep_origin     f1 ori (fragment) (sequence partly withheld): f1 bacteriophage origin of replication; arrow indicates direction of (+) strand synthesis
   2100..2147    +  protein_bind   FRT: FLP-mediated recombination occurs in the 8-bp core sequence TCTAGAAA (Turan and Bode, 2011). FLP recombinase from the Saccharomyces cerevisiae 2μ plasmid
   2155..3177    +  CDS            HygR: aminoglycoside phosphotransferase from E. coli; aph(4)-Ia; confers resistance to hygromycin
   3187..3312    +  CDS            ble (fragment): BLE_KLEPN - Experimental evidence at protein level: Swiss-Prot protein existence level 1. Binding protein with a strong affinity to the bleomycin family of antibiotics. Binds to CL990; an antimitotic-antibiotic compound. From Klebsiella pneumoniae.
   3307..3428    +  polyA_signal   SV40 poly(A) signal: SV40 polyadenylation signal
   3501..3517    -  protein_bind   lac operator: The lac repressor binds to the lac operator to inhibit transcription in E. coli. This inhibition can be relieved by adding lactose or isopropyl-β-D-thiogalactopyranoside (IPTG). lac repressor encoded by lacI
   3525..3555    -  promoter       lac promoter: promoter for the E. coli lac operon
   3570..3591    -  protein_bind   CAP binding site: CAP binding activates transcription in the presence of cAMP. E. coli catabolite activator protein
   3604..3696    -  CDS            lacI (fragment): lac repressor; lacI; The lac repressor binds to the lac operator to inhibit transcription in E. coli. This inhibition can be relieved by adding lactose or isopropyl-β-D-thiogalactopyranoside (IPTG).
   3879..4467    -  rep_origin     ori: high-copy-number ColE1/pMB1/pBR322/pUC origin of replication
   4638..5498    -  CDS            AmpR: β-lactamase; bla; confers resistance to ampicillin, carbenicillin, and related antibiotics
   5499..5603    -  promoter       AmpR promoter: bla
