[The description below was written by a language model from this plasmid's Addgene catalogue record and pLannotate feature annotations shown in this document.]
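Description:
Frt-V5-hspB9 is a mammalian expression plasmid of about 5.6 kb that encodes human HSPB9, a member of the small heat shock protein family, with an N-terminal V5 epitope tag. The catalogue lists the backbone simply as pCMV. In bacteria the plasmid replicates from a high-copy ColE1/pUC-type origin and is selected with ampicillin through the bla gene and its own promoter. Fragments of an f1 origin, lac regulatory elements and a pBR322 bom region are also annotated and appear to be backbone remnants.

The expression cassette uses the human cytomegalovirus immediate early enhancer and promoter, followed by the V5 tag, the HSPB9 coding sequence and a bovine growth hormone polyadenylation signal. Between the CMV promoter and the tag, the annotation picks up short fragments matching tet operator-containing promoters. This suggests that tet operator sites sit downstream of CMV, which would allow tetracycline-regulated expression in cells that produce the Tet repressor, although the catalogue entry does not state this. Downstream of the cassette, a single FRT site lies immediately before a hygromycin resistance gene terminated by an SV40 poly(A) signal. The record notes that the FRT is at the N-terminal side of the hygromycin gene, and only a short SV40 promoter fragment is annotated upstream. This layout is typical of FLP recombinase-mediated integration systems, in which the marker becomes expressed only after recombination into a genomic FRT site that supplies a promoter and start codon, giving hygromycin-selectable, single-site stable lines.

The stated purpose is expression of V5-tagged HSPB9 in mammalian cells. The associated publication compared HSPB family chaperones for their ability to suppress polyglutamine aggregation.
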