Addgene plasmid #63110: Frt-V5-hspB9
Purpose: Expression of HSPB9 (small HSP) tagged with V5 in mammalian cells
Depositing lab: Harm Kampinga. Depositing organization: University Medical Center Groningen. Publication: HSPB7 is the most potent polyQ aggregation suppressor within the HSPB family of molecular chaperones. Vos MJ, Zijlstra MP, Kanon B, van Waarde-Verhagen MA, Brunt ER, Oosterveld-Hut HM, Carra S, Sibon OC, Kampinga HH. Hum Mol Genet. 2010 Dec 1;19(23):4677-93. doi: 10.1093/hmg/ddq398. Epub 2010 Sep 15. PubMed 20843828.
Backbone
  Vector backbone: pCMV
  Modifications to backbone: FRT is N-term on HygroB
  Vector type: Mammalian Expression
Growth in bacteria
  Bacterial resistance: Ampicillin, 100 μg/mL
  Growth temperature: 37°C
  Growth strain: DH5alpha
  Copy number: Unknown
Gene/Insert
  Gene/Insert name: hspb9
  Species: H. sapiens (human)
  Entrez Gene: HSPB9 (a.k.a. CT51)
  Promoter: CMV
  Tag / fusion protein: V5 (N terminal on insert)
  Cloning method: Unknown
  Sequencing primers: 5′ CMV-F; 3′ BGH-rev
Terms and licenses: Academic/Nonprofit Terms; Industry Terms: Not Available to Industry
How to cite: Frt-V5-hspB9 was a gift from Harm Kampinga (Addgene plasmid # 63110 ; http://n2t.net/addgene:63110 ; RRID:Addgene_63110)
