>Addgene plasmid #63110 | Frt-V5-hspB9 | addgene partial sequence | sequence record 106933 | CMV-F 5'-CGCAAATGGGCGGTAGGCGTG-3'
CCTATCAGTGATAGAGATCTCCCTATCAGTGATAGAGATCGTCGACGAGCTCGTTTAGTGAACCGTCAGA
TCGCCTGGAGACGCCATCCACGCTGTTTTGACCTCCATAGAAGACACCGGGACCGATCCAGCCTCCGGAC
TCTAGCGTTTAAACTTAAGCTTGAATTCACCATGGGTAAGCCTATCCCTAACCCTCTCCTCGGTCTCGAT
TCTACGGGATCCAAAACCTCGAGAACCATGCAGAGAGTCGGTAACACCTTCTCCAACGAGAGCCGGGTGG
CATCCCGGTGTCCCAGCGTGGGCCTTGCTGAACGGAACCGGGTGGCCACAATGCCGGTGCGGCTGCTCAG
GGACAGTCCAGCGGCTCAGGAGGACAATGACCATGCCAGAGACGGTTTCCAAATGAAGCTGGATGCCCAC
GGCTTCGCCCCGGAGGAACTGGTGGTGCAGGTGGATGGCCAATGGCTGATGGTGACCGGACAGCAGCAAC
TGGACGTCAGGGACCCGGAAAGGGTCAGTTACCGCATGTCACAGAAGGTGCACCGGAAAATGCTCCCGTC
CAACCTGAGTCCTACCGCCATGACCTGCTGCCTGACCCCCTCCGGGCAGCTGTGGGTCAGAGGCCAGTGT
GTGGCGCTGGCCCTCCCTGAAGCCCAAACAGGACCGTCCCCGAGACTCGGGAGCCTCGGCTCTAAGGCTT
CCAACCTGACCCGGTAAACGCGCCAAAATCGAGTCTAGAGGGCCCGTTTAAACCCGCTGATCAGCCTCGA
CTGTGCCTTCTAGTTGCCAGCCATCTGTTGTTTGCCC
