>Addgene plasmid #63110 | Frt-V5-hspB9 | addgene partial sequence | sequence record 107332 | BGH-rev 5'-TAGAAGGCACAGTCGAGG-3'
TCGATTTTGGCGCGTTTACCGGGTCAGGTTGGAAGCCTTAGAGCCGAGGCTCCCGAGTCTCGGGGACGGT
CCTGTTTGGGCTTCAGGGAGGGCCAGCGCCACACACTGGCCTCTGACCCACAGCTGCCCGGAGGGGGTCA
GGCAGCAGGTCATGGCGGTAGGACTCAGGTTGGACGGGAGCATTTTCCGGTGCACCTTCTGTGACATGCG
GTAACTGACCCTTTCCGGGTCCCTGACGTCCAGTTGCTGCTGTCCGGTCACCATCAGCCATTGGCCATCC
ACCTGCACCACCAGTTCCTCCGGGGCGAAGCCGTGGGCATCCAGCTTCATTTGGAAACCGTCTCTGGCAT
GGTCATTGTCCTCCTGAGCCGCTGGACTGTCCCTGAGCAGCCGCACCGGCATTGTGGCCACCCGGTTCCG
TTCAGCAAGGCCCACGCTGGGACACCGGGATGCCACCCGGCTCTCGTTGGAGAAGGTGTTACCGACTCTC
TGCATGGTTCTCGAGGTTTTGGATCCCGTAGAATCGAGACCGAGGAGAGGGTTAGGGATAGGCTTACCCA
TGGTGAATTCAAGCTTAAGTTTAAACGCTAGAGTCCGGAGGCTGGATCGGTCCCGGTGTCTTCTATGGAG
GTCAAAACAGCGTGGATGGCGTCTCCAGGCGATCTGACGGTTCACTAAACGAGCTCGTCGACGATCTCTA
TCACTGATAGGGAGATCTCTATCACTGATAGGGAGAGCTCTGCTTATATAGACCTCCCACCGTACACGCC
TACCGCCCATTTGCGTCAATGGGGCGGAGTTGTTACGACATTTTGGAAAGTCCCGTTGATTTTGGTGCCA
AAACAAACTCCCATTGACGTCAATGG
